Addgene plasmid #137715: pVE13300
Purpose: Expresses impLbCas12a in mammalian cells.
Depositing lab: Ervin Welker. Depositing organization: Institute of Enzymology, Hungarian Academy of Sciences. Publication: Improved LbCas12a variants with altered PAM specificities further broaden the genome targeting range of Cas12a nucleases. Toth E, Varga E, Kulcsar PI, Kocsis-Jutka V, Krausz SL, Nyeste A, Welker Z, Huszar K, Ligeti Z, Talas A, Welker E. Nucleic Acids Res. 2020 Feb 28. pii: 5763098. doi: 10.1093/nar/gkaa110. PubMed 32107556.
Backbone
  Vector backbone: pcDNA3.1
  Backbone size w/o insert (bp): 5402
  Total vector size (bp): 9272
  Vector type: Mammalian Expression
  Selectable markers: Neomycin (select with G418)
Growth in bacteria
  Bacterial resistance: Ampicillin, 100 μg/mL
  Growth temperature: 37°C
  Growth strain: DH5alpha
  Copy number: High Copy
Gene/Insert
  Gene/Insert name: impLbCas12a (alt name: human codon optimized enhanced LbCas12a)
  Insert size (bp): 3870
  Promoter: CMV
  Tag / fusion protein: SV40 NLS (N terminal on insert); NLS (C terminal on insert); 3xHA (C terminal on insert)
  Cloning method: Unknown
  Sequencing primers: 5′ CGCAAATGGGCGGTAGGCGTG
Terms and licenses: Academic/Nonprofit Terms; Industry Terms: Not Available to Industry
How to cite: pVE13300 was a gift from Ervin Welker (Addgene plasmid # 137715 ; http://n2t.net/addgene:137715 ; RRID:Addgene_137715)
