[The description below was written by a language model from this plasmid's Addgene catalogue record and pLannotate feature annotations shown in this document.]
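Description:
pVE13300 is a 9.3 kb mammalian expression plasmid built on the pcDNA3.1 backbone that drives production of impLbCas12a, a human codon-optimized, improved variant of the Cas12a (Cpf1) nuclease from Lachnospiraceae bacterium ND2006. It is propagated in E. coli as a high-copy plasmid through a ColE1/pUC-type origin and selected with ampicillin via the β-lactamase gene. An f1 phage origin is also present, along with short lac promoter/operator remnants from the backbone. For mammalian cells, an SV40 early promoter drives a neomycin phosphotransferase cassette ending in an SV40 polyadenylation signal, which allows G418 selection of stable transfectants.

The nuclease coding sequence sits downstream of the human CMV immediate-early enhancer and promoter and is terminated by the bovine growth hormone polyadenylation signal. A T7 promoter lies between the CMV promoter and the open reading frame, a standard pcDNA3.1 feature that would permit in vitro transcription. According to the catalogue entry, the protein carries an SV40 nuclear localization signal at its N terminus. The feature table does not annotate that element separately, but it does show the C-terminal nucleoplasmin bipartite NLS followed by a 3xHA epitope tag. The dual NLS arrangement directs the bacterial nuclease to the nucleus, and the HA tags allow its detection by immunoblotting or immunostaining. The specific mutations that distinguish the improved variant from wild-type LbCas12a are not given in the record.

The plasmid encodes only the nuclease. No crRNA expression cassette is annotated, so a guide RNA would have to come from a separate source for genome editing. The plasmid was deposited with work on LbCas12a variants that have altered PAM specificities and a broader genome targeting range.
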