Features (pLannotate 1.2.2; 22 found; start..end, strand, type, name):
    118..978     -  CDS            AmpR: β-lactamase; bla; confers resistance to ampicillin, carbenicillin, and related antibiotics
    979..1083    -  promoter       AmpR promoter: bla
   1142..1194    -  misc_feature   bom (fragment): basis of mobility region from pBR322
   1349..1728    +  enhancer       CMV enhancer: human cytomegalovirus immediate early enhancer
   1729..1932    +  promoter       CMV promoter: human cytomegalovirus (CMV) immediate early promoter
   1928..1961    +  LTR            5' LTR (truncated) (fragment): truncated 5' long terminal repeat (LTR) from HIV-1
   1977..1995    +  promoter       T7 promoter: promoter for bacteriophage T7 RNA polymerase
   2088..5768    +  CDS            LbCpf1: CRISPR-associated protein from Lachnospiraceae bacterium ND2006 (Zetsche et al., 2015)
   5769..5816    +  CDS            nucleoplasmin NLS: bipartite nuclear localization signal from nucleoplasmin
   5823..5903    +  CDS            3xHA: three tandem HA epitope tags
   5983..6207    +  polyA_signal   bGH poly(A) signal: bovine growth hormone polyadenylation signal
   6211..6232    +  promoter       SV40 promoter (fragment): SV40 enhancer and early promoter
   6253..6681    +  rep_origin     f1 ori (sequence partly withheld): f1 bacteriophage origin of replication; arrow indicates direction of (+) strand synthesis
   6695..7024    +  promoter       SV40 promoter: SV40 enhancer and early promoter
   7091..7882    +  CDS            neo: KKA2_KLEPN - Also known as kan, nptII. Experimental evidence at protein level: Swiss-Prot protein existence level 1. Resistance to kanamycin, neomycin, paromomycin, ribostamycin, butirosin and gentamicin B. From Klebsiella pneumoniae.
   7906..8064    +  CDS            ble (fragment): BLE_KLEPN - Experimental evidence at protein level: Swiss-Prot protein existence level 1. Binding protein with a strong affinity to the bleomycin family of antibiotics. Binds to CL990; an antimitotic-antibiotic compound. From Klebsiella pneumoniae.
   8059..8180    +  polyA_signal   SV40 poly(A) signal: SV40 polyadenylation signal
   8253..8269    -  protein_bind   lac operator: The lac repressor binds to the lac operator to inhibit transcription in E. coli. This inhibition can be relieved by adding lactose or isopropyl-β-D-thiogalactopyranoside (IPTG). lac repressor encoded by lacI
   8277..8307    -  promoter       lac promoter: promoter for the E. coli lac operon
   8322..8343    -  protein_bind   CAP binding site: CAP binding activates transcription in the presence of cAMP. E. coli catabolite activator protein
   8356..8448    -  CDS            lacI (fragment): lac repressor; lacI; The lac repressor binds to the lac operator to inhibit transcription in E. coli. This inhibition can be relieved by adding lactose or isopropyl-β-D-thiogalactopyranoside (IPTG).
   8631..9219    -  rep_origin     ori: high-copy-number ColE1/pMB1/pBR322/pUC origin of replication
>Addgene plasmid #137715 | pVE13300 | addgene full sequence | sequence record 274023 | Addgene NGS Result
ACGTTAAGGGATTTTGGTCACCATGGTATCAAAAAGGATCTTCACCTAGATCCTTTTAAATTAAAAATGA
AGTTTTAAATCAATCTAAAGTATATATGAGTAAACTTGGTCTGACAGTTACCAATGCTTAATCAGTGAGG
CACCTATCTCAGCGATCTGTCTATTTCGTTCATCCATAGTTGCCTGACTCCCCGTCGTGTAGATAACTAC
GATACGGGAGGGCTTACCATCTGGCCCCAGTGCTGCAATGATACCGCGAGACCCACGCTCACCGGCTCCA
GATTTATCAGCAATAAACCAGCCAGCCGGAAGGGCCGAGCGCAGAAGTGGTCCTGCAACTTTATCCGCCT
CCATCCAGTCTATTAATTGTTGCCGGGAAGCTAGAGTAAGTAGTTCGCCAGTTAATAGTTTGCGCAACGT
TGTTGCCATTGCTACAGGCATCGTGGTGTCACGCTCGTCGTTTGGTATGGCTTCATTCAGCTCCGGTTCC
CAACGATCAAGGCGAGTTACATGATCCCCCATGTTGTGCAAAAAAGCGGTTAGCTCCTTCGGTCCTCCGA
TCGTTGTCAGAAGTAAGTTGGCCGCAGTGTTATCACTCATGGTTATGGCAGCACTGCATAATTCTCTTAC
TGTCATGCCATCCGTAAGATGCTTTTCTGTGACTGGTGAGTACTCAACCAAGTCATTCTGAGAATAGTGT
ATGCGGCGACCGAGTTGCTCTTGCCCGGCGTCAATACGGGATAATACCGCGCCACATAGCAGAACTTTAA
AAGTGCTCATCATTGGAAAACGTTCTTCGGGGCGAAAACTCTCAAGGATCTTACCGCTGTTGAGATCCAG
TTCGATGTAACCCACTCGTGCACCCAACTGATCTTCAGCATCTTTTACTTTCACCAGCGTTTCTGGGTGA
GCAAAAACAGGAAGGCAAAATGCCGCAAAAAAGGGAATAAGGGCGACACGGAAATGTTGAATACTCATAC
TCTTCCTTTTTCAATATTATTGAAGCATTTATCAGGGTTATTGTCTCATGAGCGGATACATATTTGAATG
TATTTAGAAAAATAAACAAATAGGGGTTCCGCGCACATTTCCCCGAAAAGTGCCACCTGACGTCGACGGA
TCGGGAGATCTCCCGATCCCCTATGGTGCACTCTCAGTACAATCTGCTCTGATGCCGCATAGTTAAGCCA
GTATCTGCTCCCTGCTTGTGTGTTGGAGGTCGCTGAGTAGTGCGCGAGCAAAATTTAAGCTACAACAAGG
CAAGGCTTGACCGACAATTGCATGAAGAATCTGCTTAGGGTTAGGCGTTTTGCGCTGCTTCGCGATGTAC
GGGCCAGATATACGCGTTGACATTGATTATTGACTAGTTATTAATAGTAATCAATTACGGGGTCATTAGT
TCATAGCCCATATATGGAGTTCCGCGTTACATAACTTACGGTAAATGGCCCGCCTGGCTGACCGCCCAAC
GACCCCCGCCCATTGACGTCAATAATGACGTATGTTCCCATAGTAACGCCAATAGGGACTTTCCATTGAC
GTCAATGGGTGGAGTATTTACGGTAAACTGCCCACTTGGCAGTACATCAAGTGTATCATATGCCAAGTAC
GCCCCCTATTGACGTCAATGACGGTAAATGGCCCGCCTGGCATTATGCCCAGTACATGACCTTATGGGAC
TTTCCTACTTGGCAGTACATCTACGTATTAGTCATCGCTATTACCATGGTGATGCGGTTTTGGCAGTACA
TCAATGGGCGTGGATAGCGGTTTGACTCACGGGGATTTCCAAGTCTCCACCCCATTGACGTCAATGGGAG
TTTGTTTTGGCACCAAAATCAACGGGACTTTCCAAAATGTCGTAACAACTCCGCCCCATTGACGCAAATG
GGCGGTAGGCGTGTACGGTGGGAGGTCTATATAAGCAGAGCTCTCTGGCTAACTAGAGAACCCACTGCTT
ACTGGCTTATCGAAATTAATACGACTCACTATAGGGAGACCCAAGCTGGCTAGCGTTTAAACTTAAGCTT
GCCACCATGGCCCCAAAGAAGAAGCGGAAGGTCGGTATCCACGGAGTCCCAGCAGCCAGCAAGCTGGAGA
AGTTTACAAACTGCTACTCCCTGTCTAAGACCCTGAGGTTCAAGGCCATCCCTGTGGGCAAGACCCAGGA
GAACATCGACAATAAGCGGCTGCTGGTGGAGGACGAGAAGAGAGCCGAGGATTATAAGGGCGTGAAGAAG
CTGCTGGATCGCTACTATCTGTCTTTTATCAACGACGTGCTGCACAGCATCAAGCTGAAGAATCTGAACA
ATTACATCAGCCTGTTCCGGAAGAAAACCAGAACCGAGAAGGAGAATAAGGAGCTGGAGAACCTGGAGAT
CAATCTGCGGAAGGAGATCGCCAAGGCCTTCAAGGGCAACGAGGGCTACAAGTCCCTGTTTAAGAAGGAT
ATCATCGAGACAATCCTGCCAGAGTTCCTGGACGATAAGGACGAGATCGCCCTGGTGAACAGCTTCAATG
GCTTTACCACAGCCTTCACCGGCTTCTTTCGTAACAGAGAGAATATGTTTTCCGAGGAGGCCAAGAGCAC
ATCCATCGCCTTCAGGTGTATCAACGAGAATCTGACCCGCTACATCTCTAATATGGACATCTTCGAGAAG
GTGGACGCCATCTTTGATAAGCACGAGGTGCAGGAGATCAAGGAGAAGATCCTGAACAGCGACTATGATG
TGGAGGATTTCTTTGAGGGCGAGTTCTTTAACTTTGTGCTGACACAGGAGGGCATCGACGTGTATAACGC
CATCATCGGCGGCTTCGTGACCGAGAGCGGCGAGAAGATCAAGGGCCTGAACGAGTACATCAACCTGTAT
AATCAGAAAACCAAGCAGAAGCTGCCTAAGTTTAAGCCACTGTATAAGCAGGTGCTGAGCGATCGGGAGT
CTCTGAGCTTCTACGGCGAGGGCTATACATCCGATGAGGAGGTGCTGGAGGTGTTTAGAAACACCCTGAA
CAAGAACAGCGAGATCTTCAGCTCCATCAAGAAGCTGGAGAAGCTGTTCAAGAATTTTGACGAGTACTCT
AGCGCCGGCATCTTTGTGAAGAACGGCCCCGCCATCAGCACAATCTCCAAGGATATCTTCGGCGAGTGGA
ACGTGATCCGGGACAAGTGGAATGCCGAGTATGACGATATCCACCTGAAGAAGAAGGCCGTGGTGACCGA
GAAGTACGAGGACGATCGGAGAAAGTCCTTCAAGAAGATCGGCTCCTTTTCTCTGGAGCAGCTGCAGGAG
TACGCCGACGCCGATCTGTCTGTGGTGGAGAAGCTGAAGGAGATCATCATCCAGAAGGTGGATGAGATCT
ACAAGGTGTATGGCTCCTCTGAGAAGCTGTTCGACGCCGATTTTGTGCTGGAGAAGAGCCTGAAGAAGAA
CGACGCCGTGGTGGCCATCATGAAGGACCTGCTGGATTCTGTGAAGAGCTTCGAGAATTACATCAAGGCC
TTCTTTGGCGAGGGCAAGGAGACAAACAGGGACGAGTCCTTCTATGGCGATTTTGTGCTGGCCTACGACA
TCCTGCTGAAGGTGGACCACATCTACGATGCCATCCGCAATTATGTGACCCAGAAGCCCTACTCTAAGGA
TAAGTTCAAGCTGTATTTTCAGAACCCTCAGTTCATGAGGGGCTGGGACAAGGATGTGGAGACCGATCGG
CGGGCCACCATCCTGAGATACGGCTCCAAGTACTATCTGGCCATCATGGATAAGAAGTACGCCAAGTGCC
TGCAGAAGATCGACAAGGACGATGTGAACGGCAATTACGAGAAGATCAACTATAAGCTGCTGCCCGGCCC
TAATAAGATGCTGCCAAGGGTGTTCTTTTCTAAGAAGTGGATGGCCTACTATAACCCCAGCGAGGACATC
CAGAAGATCTACAAGAATGGCACATTCAAGAAGGGCGATATGTTTAACCTGAATGACTGTCACAAGCTGA
TCGACTTCTTTAAGGATAGCATCTCCCGGTATCCAAAGTGGTCCAATGCCTACGATTTCAACTTTTCTGA
GACAGAGAAGTATAAGGACATCGCCGGCTTTTACAGAGAGGTGGAGGAGCAGGGCTATAAGGTGAGCTTC
GAGTCTGCCAGCAAGAAGGAGGTGGATAAGCTGGTGGAGGAGGGCAAGCTGTATATGTTCCAGATCTATA
ACAAGGACTTTTCCGATAAGTCTCACGGCACACCCAATCTGCACACCATGTACTTCAAGCTGCTGTTTGA
CGAGAACAATCACGGACAGATCAGGCTGAGCGGAGGAGCAGAGCTGTTCATGAGGCGCGCCTCCCTGAAG
AAGGAGGAGCTGGTGGTGCACCCAGCCAACTCCCCTATCGCCAACAAGAATCCAGATAATCCCAAGAAAA
CCACAACCCTGTCCTACGACGTGTATAAGGATAAGAGGTTTTCTGAGGACCAGTACGAGCTGCACATCCC
AATCGCCATCAATAAGTGCCCCAAGAACATCTTCAAGATCAATACAGAGGTGCGCGTGCTGCTGAAGCAC
GACGATAACCCCTATGTGATCGGCATCGATAGGGGCGAGCGCAATCTGCTGTATATCGTGGTGGTGGACG
GCAAGGGCAACATCGTGGAGCAGTATTCCCTGAACGAGATCATCAACAACTTCAACGGCATCAGGATCAA
GACAGATTACCACTCTCTGCTGGACAAGAAGGAGAAGGAGAGGTTCGAGGCCCGCCAGAACTGGACCTCC
ATCGAGAATATCAAGGAGCTGAAGGCCGGCTATATCTCTCAGGTGGTGCACAAGATCTGCGAGCTGGTGG
AGAAGTACGATGCCGTGATCGCCCTGGAGGACCTGAACTCTGGCTTTAAGAATAGCCGCGTGAAGGTGGA
GAAGCAGGTGTATCAGAAGTTCGAGAAGATGCTGATCGATAAGCTGAACTACATGGTGGACAAGAAGTCT
AATCCTTGTGCAACAGGCGGCGCCCTGAAGGGCTATCAGATCACCAATAAGTTCGAGAGCTTTAAGTCCA
TGTCTACCCAGAACGGCTTCATCTTTTACATCCCTGCCTGGCTGACATCCAAGATCGATCCATCTACCGG
CTTTGTGAACCTGCTGAAAACCAAGTATACCAGCATCGCCGATTCCAAGAAGTTCATCAGCTCCTTTGAC
AGGATCATGTACGTGCCCGAGGAGGATCTGTTCGAGTTTGCCCTGGACTATAAGAACTTCTCTCGCACAG
ACGCCGATTACATCAAGAAGTGGAAGCTGTACTCCTACGGCAACCGGATCAGAATCTTCCGGAATCCTAA
GAAGAACAACGTGTTCGACTGGGAGGAGGTGTGCCTGACCAGCGCCTATAAGGAGCTGTTCAACAAGTAC
GGCATCAATTATCAGCAGGGCGATATCAGAGCCCTGCTGTGCGAGCAGTCCGACAAGGCCTTCTACTCTA
GCTTTATGGCCCTGATGAGCCTGATGCTGCAGATGCGGAACAGCATCACAGGCCGCACCGACGTGGATTT
TCTGATCAGCCCTGTGAAGAACTCCGACGGCATCTTCTACGATAGCCGGAACTATGAGGCCCAGGAGAAT
GCCATCCTGCCAAAGAACGCCGACGCCAATGGCGCCTATAACATCGCCAGAAAGGTGCTGTGGGCCATCG
GCCAGTTCAAGAAGGCCGAGGACGAGAAGCTGGATAAGGTGAAGATCGCCATCTCTAACAAGGAGTGGCT
GGAGTACGCCCAGACCAGCGTGAAGCACAAAAGGCCGGCGGCCACGAAAAAGGCCGGCCAGGCAAAAAAG
AAAAAGGGATCCTACCCATACGATGTTCCAGATTACGCTTATCCCTACGACGTGCCTGATTATGCATACC
CATATGATGTCCCCGACTATGCCTAAGAATTCTGCAGATATCCAGCACAGTGGCGGCCGCTCGAGTCTAG
AGGGCCCGTTTAAACCCGCTGATCAGCCTCGACTGTGCCTTCTAGTTGCCAGCCATCTGTTGTTTGCCCC
TCCCCCGTGCCTTCCTTGACCCTGGAAGGTGCCACTCCCACTGTCCTTTCCTAATAAAATGAGGAAATTG
CATCGCATTGTCTGAGTAGGTGTCATTCTATTCTGGGGGGTGGGGTGGGGCAGGACAGCAAGGGGGAGGA
TTGGGAAGACAATAGCAGGCATGCTGGGGATGCGGTGGGCTCTATGGCTTCTGAGGCGGAAAGAACCAGC
TGGGGCTCTAGGGGGTATCCCC
[124 nt withheld, positions 6253-6376]
C
[91 nt withheld, positions 6378-6468]
A
[49 nt withheld, positions 6470-6518]
CCTTTGACGTTGGAGTCCACGTTCTTT
[37 nt withheld, positions 6546-6582]
ACCCTATCTCGGTCTATTCTTTTGATTTATAAGGGATTTTGCCGATTTCGGCCTATTGGTTAAAAAATGA
GCTGATTTAACAAAAATTTAACGCGAATTAATTCTGTGGAATGTGTGTCAGTTAGGGTGTGGAAAGTCCC
CAGGCTCCCCAGCAGGCAGAAGTATGCAAAGCATGCATCTCAATTAGTCAGCAACCAGGTGTGGAAAGTC
CCCAGGCTCCCCAGCAGGCAGAAGTATGCAAAGCATGCATCTCAATTAGTCAGCAACCATAGTCCCGCCC
CTAACTCCGCCCATCCCGCCCCTAACTCCGCCCAGTTCCGCCCATTCTCCGCCCCATGGCTGACTAATTT
TTTTTATTTATGCAGAGGCCGAGGCCGCCTCTGCCTCTGAGCTATTCCAGAAGTAGTGAGGAGGCTTTTT
TGGAGGCCTAGGCTTTTGCAAAAAGCTCCCGGGAGCTTGTATATCCATTTTCGGATCTGATCAAGAGACA
GGATGAGGATCGTTTCGCATGATTGAACAAGATGGATTGCACGCAGGTTCTCCGGCCGCTTGGGTGGAGA
GGCTATTCGGCTATGACTGGGCACAACAGACAATCGGCTGCTCTGATGCCGCCGTGTTCCGGCTGTCAGC
GCAGGGGCGCCCGGTTCTTTTTGTCAAGACCGACCTGTCCGGTGCCCTGAATGAACTGCAGGACGAGGCA
GCGCGGCTATCGTGGCTGGCCACGACGGGCGTTCCTTGCGCAGCTGTGCTCGACGTTGTCACTGAAGCGG
GAAGGGACTGGCTGCTATTGGGCGAAGTGCCGGGGCAGGATCTCCTGTCATCTCACCTTGCTCCTGCCGA
GAAAGTATCCATCATGGCTGATGCAATGCGGCGGCTGCATACGCTTGATCCGGCTACCTGCCCATTCGAC
CACCAAGCGAAACATCGCATCGAGCGAGCACGTACTCGGATGGAAGCCGGTCTTGTCGATCAGGATGATC
TGGACGAAGAGCATCAGGGGCTCGCGCCAGCCGAACTGTTCGCCAGGCTCAAGGCGCGCATGCCCGACGG
CGAGGATCTCGTCGTGACCCATGGCGATGCCTGCTTGCCGAATATCATGGTGGAAAATGGCCGCTTTTCT
GGATTCATCGACTGTGGCCGGCTGGGTGTGGCGGACCGCTATCAGGACATAGCGTTGGCTACCCGTGATA
TTGCTGAAGAGCTTGGCGGCGAATGGGCTGACCGCTTCCTCGTGCTTTACGGTATCGCCGCTCCCGATTC
GCAGCGCATCGCCTTCTATCGCCTTCTTGACGAGTTCTTCTGAGCGGGACTCTGGGGTTCGAAATGACCG
ACCAAGCGACGCCCAACCTGCCATCACGAGATTTCGATTCCACCGCCGCCTTCTATGAAAGGTTGGGCTT
CGGAATCGTTTTCCGGGACGCCGGCTGGATGATCCTCCAGCGCGGGGATCTCATGCTGGAGTTCTTCGCC
CACCCCAACTTGTTTATTGCAGCTTATAATGGTTACAAATAAAGCAATAGCATCACAAATTTCACAAATA
AAGCATTTTTTTCACTGCATTCTAGTTGTGGTTTGTCCAAACTCATCAATGTATCTTATCATGTCTGTAT
ACCGTCGACCTCTAGCTAGAGCTTGGCGTAATCATGGTCATAGCTGTTTCCTGTGTGAAATTGTTATCCG
CTCACAATTCCACACAACATACGAGCCGGAAGCATAAAGTGTAAAGCCTGGGGTGCCTAATGAGTGAGCT
AACTCACATTAATTGCGTTGCGCTCACTGCCCGCTTTCCAGTCGGGAAACCTGTCGTGCCAGCTGCATTA
ATGAATCGGCCAACGCGCGGGGAGAGGCGGTTTGCGTATTGGGCGCTCTTCCGCTTCCTCGCTCACTGAC
TCGCTGCGCTCGGTCGTTCGGCTGCGGCGAGCGGTATCAGCTCACTCAAAGGCGGTAATACGGTTATCCA
CAGAATCAGGGGATAACGCAGGAAAGAACATGTGAGCAAAAGGCCAGCAAAAGGCCAGGAACCGTAAAAA
GGCCGCGTTGCTGGCGTTTTTCCATAGGCTCCGCCCCCCTGACGAGCATCACAAAAATCGACGCTCAAGT
CAGAGGTGGCGAAACCCGACAGGACTATAAAGATACCAGGCGTTTCCCCCTGGAAGCTCCCTCGTGCGCT
CTCCTGTTCCGACCCTGCCGCTTACCGGATACCTGTCCGCCTTTCTCCCTTCGGGAAGCGTGGCGCTTTC
TCATAGCTCACGCTGTAGGTATCTCAGTTCGGTGTAGGTCGTTCGCTCCAAGCTGGGCTGTGTGCACGAA
CCCCCCGTTCAGCCCGACCGCTGCGCCTTATCCGGTAACTATCGTCTTGAGTCCAACCCGGTAAGACACG
ACTTATCGCCACTGGCAGCAGCCACTGGTAACAGGATTAGCAGAGCGAGGTATGTAGGCGGTGCTACAGA
GTTCTTGAAGTGGTGGCCTAACTACGGCTACACTAGAAGAACAGTATTTGGTATCTGCGCTCTGCTGAAG
CCAGTTACCTTCGGAAAAAGAGTTGGTAGCTCTTGATCCGGCAAACAAACCACCGCTGGTAGCGGTGGTT
TTTTTGTTTGCAAGCAGCAGATTACGCGCAGAAAAAAAGGATCTCAAGAAGATCCTTTGATCTTTTCTAC
GGGGTCTGACGCTCAGTGGAACGAAAACTC
